Addgene plasmid #120399: pcDNA3.1(-)-ABE7.10
Purpose: Expresses ABE7.10 in mammalian cells
Depositing lab: Junjiu Huang. Depositing organization: Sun Yat-Sen University. Publication: Genome-wide profiling of adenine base editor specificity by EndoV-seq. Liang P, Xie X, Zhi S, Sun H, Zhang X, Chen Y, Chen Y, Xiong Y, Ma W, Liu D, Huang J, Songyang Z. Nat Commun. 2019 Jan 8;10(1):67. doi: 10.1038/s41467-018-07988-z. PubMed 30622278.
Backbone
  Vector backbone: pcDNA3.1(-)
  Backbone size w/o insert (bp): 5397
  Total vector size (bp): 10695
  Vector type: Mammalian Expression
  Selectable markers: Neomycin (select with G418)
Growth in bacteria
  Bacterial resistance: Ampicillin, 100 μg/mL
  Growth temperature: 37°C
  Growth strain: DH5alpha
  Copy number: High Copy
Gene/Insert
  Gene/Insert name: ABE7.10 (alt name: TadA-SGGSSGGS-XTEN-SGGSSGGS-TadA*-SGGSSGGS-XTEN-SGGSSGGS-nCas9-SGGS-NLS)
  Species: Synthetic
  Insert size (bp): 5322
  Mutation: Mammalian codon-optimized
  Promoter: CMV
  Cloning method: Restriction Enzyme; 5′ cloning site Unknown (unknown if destroyed); 3′ cloning site Unknown (unknown if destroyed)
  Sequencing primers: 5′ CCTTGCTGTCCTGCCCCACCCCACC; 3′ CCTTGCTGTCCTGCCCCACCCCACC
Terms and licenses: Academic/Nonprofit Terms; Industry Terms: Not Available to Industry
How to cite: pcDNA3.1(-)-ABE7.10 was a gift from Junjiu Huang (Addgene plasmid # 120399 ; http://n2t.net/addgene:120399 ; RRID:Addgene_120399)
