[The description below was written by a language model from this plasmid's Addgene catalogue record and pLannotate feature annotations shown in this document.]
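Description:
pcDNA3.1(-)-ABE7.10 is a mammalian expression plasmid of about 10.7 kb, built on the pcDNA3.1(-) backbone, that carries the adenine base editor ABE7.10. It is propagated in E. coli through a high-copy ColE1/pUC-type origin with ampicillin selection (AmpR under its own bla promoter), and it also contains an f1 phage origin. For selection in mammalian cells, an SV40 early promoter drives a neomycin phosphotransferase gene terminated by an SV40 polyadenylation signal, which permits G418 selection of stable transfectants.

The payload is a synthetic, mammalian codon-optimized open reading frame of roughly 5.3 kb. It is transcribed from the CMV immediate-early enhancer and promoter and terminated by the bovine growth hormone poly(A) signal. A T7 promoter lies just upstream of the coding region and could in principle support in vitro transcription. According to the record, the fusion consists of wild-type E. coli TadA, a flexible XTEN-containing linker, an evolved TadA* deaminase, a second such linker, a Cas9 nickase and a C-terminal nuclear localization signal. The feature table agrees with this layout, showing two consecutive TadA coding segments followed by a Streptococcus pyogenes Cas9 sequence. The automated annotation labels that Cas9 as the VQR PAM variant, but the catalogue entry describes only nCas9 and mentions no altered PAM specificity, so the label is probably a nearest-match call and not a recorded property. Short hits such as the HIV-1 LTR, ble, lacI and bom fragments also look like backbone remnants or annotation artefacts.

No guide RNA cassette is annotated, so a guide would have to be supplied separately. With a guide, the editor deaminates adenosine to inosine in target DNA, producing A•T to G•C conversions without double-strand breaks. The associated publication concerns genome-wide profiling of adenine base editor specificity.
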