Features (pLannotate 1.2.2; 22 found; start..end, strand, type, name):
      7..386     +  enhancer       CMV enhancer: human cytomegalovirus immediate early enhancer
    387..590     +  promoter       CMV promoter: human cytomegalovirus (CMV) immediate early promoter
    586..619     +  LTR            5' LTR (truncated) (fragment): truncated 5' long terminal repeat (LTR) from HIV-1
    635..653     +  promoter       T7 promoter: promoter for bacteriophage T7 RNA polymerase
    707..1207    +  CDS            TadA: tRNA adenosine deaminase from E. coli
   1307..1798    +  CDS            tadA: TADA_ECOLI - Also known as yfhC. Experimental evidence at protein level: Swiss-Prot protein existence level 1. Catalyzes the deamination of adenosine to inosine at the wobble position 34 of tRNA(Arg2). Essential for cell viability. From Escherichia coli (strain K12).
   1898..5998    +  CDS            Cas9 VQR: Streptococcus pyogenes Cas9 endonuclease with the D1135V/R1335Q/T1337R mutations has an altered recognition specificity for the protospacer adjacent motif (PAM) (Kleinstiver et al., 2015)
   6067..6291    +  polyA_signal   bGH poly(A) signal: bovine growth hormone polyadenylation signal
   6295..6316    +  promoter       SV40 promoter (fragment): SV40 enhancer and early promoter
   6337..6765    +  rep_origin     f1 ori (sequence partly withheld): f1 bacteriophage origin of replication; arrow indicates direction of (+) strand synthesis
   6779..7108    +  promoter       SV40 promoter: SV40 enhancer and early promoter
   7175..7966    +  CDS            neo: KKA2_KLEPN - Also known as kan, nptII. Experimental evidence at protein level: Swiss-Prot protein existence level 1. Resistance to kanamycin, neomycin, paromomycin, ribostamycin, butirosin and gentamicin B. From Klebsiella pneumoniae.
   7990..8148    +  CDS            ble (fragment): BLE_KLEPN - Experimental evidence at protein level: Swiss-Prot protein existence level 1. Binding protein with a strong affinity to the bleomycin family of antibiotics. Binds to CL990; an antimitotic-antibiotic compound. From Klebsiella pneumoniae.
   8143..8264    +  polyA_signal   SV40 poly(A) signal: SV40 polyadenylation signal
   8335..8357    -  protein_bind   lac operator (fragment): The lac repressor binds to the lac operator to inhibit transcription in E. coli. This inhibition can be relieved by adding lactose or isopropyl-β-D-thiogalactopyranoside (IPTG). lac repressor encoded by lacI
   8361..8391    -  promoter       lac promoter: promoter for the E. coli lac operon
   8406..8427    -  protein_bind   CAP binding site: CAP binding activates transcription in the presence of cAMP. E. coli catabolite activator protein
   8440..8532    -  CDS            lacI (fragment): lac repressor; lacI; The lac repressor binds to the lac operator to inhibit transcription in E. coli. This inhibition can be relieved by adding lactose or isopropyl-β-D-thiogalactopyranoside (IPTG).
   8715..9303    -  rep_origin     ori: high-copy-number ColE1/pMB1/pBR322/pUC origin of replication
   9474..10334   -  CDS            AmpR: β-lactamase; bla; confers resistance to ampicillin, carbenicillin, and related antibiotics
  10335..10439   -  promoter       AmpR promoter: bla
  10498..10550   -  misc_feature   bom (fragment): basis of mobility region from pBR322
>Addgene plasmid #120399 | pcDNA3.1(-)-ABE7.10 | addgene full sequence | sequence record 233124 | Addgene NGS Result
CGCGTTGACATTGATTATTGACTAGTTATTAATAGTAATCAATTACGGGGTCATTAGTTCATAGCCCATA
TATGGAGTTCCGCGTTACATAACTTACGGTAAATGGCCCGCCTGGCTGACCGCCCAACGACCCCCGCCCA
TTGACGTCAATAATGACGTATGTTCCCATAGTAACGCCAATAGGGACTTTCCATTGACGTCAATGGGTGG
AGTATTTACGGTAAACTGCCCACTTGGCAGTACATCAAGTGTATCATATGCCAAGTACGCCCCCTATTGA
CGTCAATGACGGTAAATGGCCCGCCTGGCATTATGCCCAGTACATGACCTTATGGGACTTTCCTACTTGG
CAGTACATCTACGTATTAGTCATCGCTATTACCATGGTGATGCGGTTTTGGCAGTACATCAATGGGCGTG
GATAGCGGTTTGACTCACGGGGATTTCCAAGTCTCCACCCCATTGACGTCAATGGGAGTTTGTTTTGGCA
CCAAAATCAACGGGACTTTCCAAAATGTCGTAACAACTCCGCCCCATTGACGCAAATGGGCGGTAGGCGT
GTACGGTGGGAGGTCTATATAAGCAGAGCTCTCTGGCTAACTAGAGAACCCACTGCTTACTGGCTTATCG
AAATTAATACGACTCACTATAGGGAGACCCAAGCTGGCTAGCGTTTAAACGGGCCCTCTAGACTCGAGCG
GCCGCCATGTCCGAAGTCGAGTTTTCCCATGAGTACTGGATGAGACACGCATTGACTCTCGCAAAGAGGG
CTTGGGATGAACGCGAGGTGCCCGTGGGGGCAGTACTCGTGCATAACAATCGCGTAATCGGCGAAGGTTG
GAATAGGCCGATCGGACGCCACGACCCCACTGCACATGCGGAAATCATGGCCCTTCGACAGGGAGGGCTT
GTGATGCAGAATTATCGACTTATCGATGCGACGCTGTACGTCACGCTTGAACCTTGCGTAATGTGCGCGG
GAGCTATGATTCACTCCCGCATTGGACGAGTTGTATTCGGTGCCCGCGACGCCAAGACGGGTGCCGCAGG
TTCACTGATGGACGTGCTGCATCACCCAGGCATGAACCACCGGGTAGAAATCACAGAAGGCATATTGGCG
GACGAATGTGCGGCGCTGTTGTCCGACTTTTTTCGCATGCGGAGGCAGGAGATCAAGGCCCAGAAAAAAG
CACAATCCTCTACTGACTCTGGTGGTTCTTCTGGTGGTTCTAGCGGCAGCGAGACTCCCGGGACCTCAGA
GTCCGCCACACCCGAAAGTTCTGGTGGTTCTTCTGGTGGTTCTTCCGAGGTCGAATTTTCACATGAGTAT
TGGATGCGACACGCCTTGACGCTCGCCAAAAGGGCGAGGGACGAACGGGAAGTTCCCGTAGGCGCCGTCC
TTGTACTGAATAATCGAGTTATTGGCGAAGGTTGGAACAGGGCCATAGGACTGCATGATCCAACAGCCCA
TGCAGAAATCATGGCGCTCCGGCAGGGTGGCCTTGTCATGCAAAATTATAGGCTGATCGACGCGACGTTG
TACGTCACCTTCGAACCTTGCGTTATGTGTGCAGGCGCTATGATACATTCAAGAATTGGGCGAGTCGTGT
TTGGGGTCAGGAACGCAAAGACTGGTGCAGCCGGTTCCCTTATGGATGTGCTCCACTACCCAGGAATGAA
TCATCGGGTCGAGATTACAGAGGGGATACTGGCTGACGAATGCGCCGCCCTCCTGTGCTACTTCTTTCGG
ATGCCCAGGCAGGTGTTTAACGCACAGAAGAAAGCTCAAAGCAGTACCGACTCTGGGGGCTCTAGTGGAG
GCTCCAGCGGTTCTGAGACCCCCGGCACTAGTGAATCTGCCACTCCCGAATCATCCGGGGGATCTTCAGG
GGGATCTGATAAAAAGTATTCTATTGGTTTAGCCATCGGCACTAATTCCGTTGGATGGGCTGTCATAACC
GATGAATACAAAGTACCTTCAAAGAAATTTAAGGTGTTGGGGAACACAGACCGTCATTCGATTAAAAAGA
ATCTTATCGGTGCCCTCCTATTCGATAGTGGCGAAACGGCAGAGGCGACTCGCCTGAAACGAACCGCTCG
GAGAAGGTATACACGTCGCAAGAACCGAATATGTTACTTACAAGAAATTTTTAGCAATGAGATGGCCAAA
GTTGACGATTCTTTCTTTCACCGTTTGGAAGAGTCCTTCCTTGTCGAAGAGGACAAGAAACATGAACGGC
ACCCCATCTTTGGAAACATAGTAGATGAGGTGGCATATCATGAAAAGTACCCAACGATTTATCACCTCAG
AAAAAAGCTAGTTGACTCAACTGATAAAGCGGACCTGAGGTTAATCTACTTGGCTCTTGCCCATATGATA
AAGTTCCGTGGGCACTTTCTCATTGAGGGTGATCTAAATCCGGACAACTCGGATGTCGACAAACTGTTCA
TCCAGTTAGTACAAACCTATAATCAGTTGTTTGAAGAGAACCCTATAAATGCAAGTGGCGTGGATGCGAA
GGCTATTCTTAGCGCCCGCCTCTCTAAATCCCGACGGCTAGAAAACCTGATCGCACAATTACCCGGAGAG
AAGAAAAATGGGTTGTTCGGTAACCTTATAGCGCTCTCACTAGGCCTGACACCAAATTTTAAGTCGAACT
TCGACTTAGCTGAAGATGCCAAATTGCAGCTTAGTAAGGACACGTACGATGACGATCTCGACAATCTACT
GGCACAAATTGGAGATCAGTATGCGGACTTATTTTTGGCTGCCAAAAACCTTAGCGATGCAATCCTCCTA
TCTGACATACTGAGAGTTAATACTGAGATTACCAAGGCGCCGTTATCCGCTTCAATGATCAAAAGGTACG
ATGAACATCACCAAGACTTGACACTTCTCAAGGCCCTAGTCCGTCAGCAACTGCCTGAGAAATATAAGGA
AATATTCTTTGATCAGTCGAAAAACGGGTACGCAGGTTATATTGACGGCGGAGCGAGTCAAGAGGAATTC
TACAAGTTTATCAAACCCATATTAGAGAAGATGGATGGGACGGAAGAGTTGCTTGTAAAACTCAATCGCG
AAGATCTACTGCGAAAGCAGCGGACTTTCGACAACGGTAGCATTCCACATCAAATCCACTTAGGCGAATT
GCATGCTATACTTAGAAGGCAGGAGGATTTTTATCCGTTCCTCAAAGACAATCGTGAAAAGATTGAGAAA
ATCCTAACCTTTCGCATACCTTACTATGTGGGACCCCTGGCCCGAGGGAACTCTCGGTTCGCATGGATGA
CAAGAAAGTCCGAAGAAACGATTACTCCCTGGAATTTTGAGGAAGTTGTCGATAAAGGTGCGTCAGCTCA
ATCGTTCATCGAGAGGATGACCAACTTTGACAAGAATTTACCGAACGAAAAAGTATTGCCTAAGCACAGT
TTACTTTACGAGTATTTCACAGTGTACAATGAACTCACGAAAGTTAAGTATGTCACTGAGGGCATGCGTA
AACCCGCCTTTCTAAGCGGAGAACAGAAGAAAGCAATAGTAGATCTGTTATTCAAGACCAACCGCAAAGT
GACAGTTAAGCAATTGAAAGAGGACTACTTTAAGAAAATTGAATGCTTCGATTCTGTCGAGATCTCCGGG
GTAGAAGATCGATTTAATGCGTCACTTGGTACGTATCATGACCTCCTAAAGATAATTAAAGATAAGGACT
TCCTGGATAACGAAGAGAATGAAGATATCTTAGAAGATATAGTGTTGACTCTTACCCTCTTTGAAGATCG
GGAAATGATTGAGGAAAGACTAAAAACATACGCTCACCTGTTCGACGATAAGGTTATGAAACAGTTAAAG
AGGCGTCGCTATACGGGCTGGGGACGCTTGTCGCGGAAACTTATCAACGGGATAAGAGACAAGCAAAGTG
GTAAAACTATTCTCGATTTTCTAAAGAGCGACGGCTTCGCCAATAGGAACTTTATGCAGCTGATCCATGA
TGACTCTTTAACCTTCAAAGAGGATATACAAAAGGCACAGGTTTCCGGACAAGGGGACTCATTGCACGAA
CATATTGCGAATCTTGCTGGTTCGCCAGCCATCAAAAAGGGCATACTCCAGACAGTCAAAGTAGTGGATG
AGCTAGTTAAGGTCATGGGACGTCACAAACCGGAAAACATTGTAATCGAGATGGCACGCGAAAATCAAAC
GACTCAGAAGGGGCAAAAAAACAGTCGAGAGCGGATGAAGAGAATAGAAGAGGGTATTAAAGAACTGGGC
AGCCAGATCTTAAAGGAGCATCCTGTGGAAAATACCCAATTGCAGAACGAGAAACTTTACCTCTATTACC
TACAAAATGGAAGGGACATGTATGTTGATCAGGAACTGGACATAAACCGTTTATCTGATTACGACGTCGA
TCACATTGTACCCCAATCCTTTTTGAAGGACGATTCAATCGACAATAAAGTGCTTACACGCTCGGATAAG
AACCGAGGGAAAAGTGACAATGTTCCAAGCGAGGAAGTCGTAAAGAAAATGAAGAACTATTGGCGGCAGC
TCCTAAATGCGAAACTGATAACGCAAAGAAAGTTCGATAACTTAACTAAAGCTGAGAGGGGTGGCTTGTC
TGAACTTGACAAGGCCGGATTTATTAAACGTCAGCTCGTGGAAACCCGCCAGATCACAAAGCATGTTGCG
CAGATACTAGATTCCCGAATGAATACGAAATACGACGAGAACGATAAGCTGATTCGGGAAGTCAAAGTAA
TCACTTTAAAGTCAAAATTGGTGTCGGACTTCAGAAAGGATTTTCAATTCTATAAAGTTAGGGAGATAAA
TAACTACCACCATGCGCACGACGCTTATCTTAATGCCGTCGTAGGGACCGCACTCATTAAGAAATACCCG
AAGCTAGAAAGTGAGTTTGTGTATGGTGATTACAAAGTTTATGACGTCCGTAAGATGATCGCGAAAAGCG
AACAGGAGATAGGCAAGGCTACAGCCAAATACTTCTTTTATTCTAACATTATGAATTTCTTTAAGACGGA
AATCACTCTGGCAAACGGAGAGATACGCAAACGACCTTTAATTGAAACCAATGGGGAGACAGGTGAAATC
GTATGGGATAAGGGCCGGGACTTCGCGACGGTGAGAAAAGTTTTGTCCATGCCCCAAGTCAACATAGTAA
AGAAAACTGAGGTGCAGACCGGAGGGTTTTCAAAGGAATCGATTCTTCCAAAAAGGAATAGTGATAAGCT
CATCGCTCGTAAAAAGGACTGGGACCCGAAAAAGTACGGTGGCTTCGATAGCCCTACAGTTGCCTATTCT
GTCCTAGTAGTGGCAAAAGTTGAGAAGGGAAAATCCAAGAAACTGAAGTCAGTCAAAGAATTATTGGGGA
TAACGATTATGGAGCGCTCGTCTTTTGAAAAGAACCCCATCGACTTCCTTGAGGCGAAAGGTTACAAGGA
AGTAAAAAAGGATCTCATAATTAAACTACCAAAGTATAGTCTGTTTGAGTTAGAAAATGGCCGAAAACGG
ATGTTGGCTAGCGCCGGAGAGCTTCAAAAGGGGAACGAACTCGCACTACCGTCTAAATACGTGAATTTCC
TGTATTTAGCGTCCCATTACGAGAAGTTGAAAGGTTCACCTGAAGATAACGAACAGAAGCAACTTTTTGT
TGAGCAGCACAAACATTATCTCGACGAAATCATAGAGCAAATTTCGGAATTCAGTAAGAGAGTCATCCTA
GCTGATGCCAATCTGGACAAAGTATTAAGCGCATACAACAAGCACAGGGATAAACCCATACGTGAGCAGG
CGGAAAATATTATCCATTTGTTTACTCTTACCAACCTCGGCGCTCCAGCCGCATTCAAGTATTTTGACAC
AACGATAGATCGCAAACGATACACTTCTACCAAGGAGGTGCTAGACGCGACACTGATTCACCAATCCATC
ACGGGATTATATGAAACTCGGATAGATTTGTCACAGCTTGGGGGTGACTCTGGTGGTTCTCCCAAGAAGA
AGAGGAAAGTCTAAAAGCTTAAGTTTAAACCGCTGATCAGCCTCGACTGTGCCTTCTAGTTGCCAGCCAT
CTGTTGTTTGCCCCTCCCCCGTGCCTTCCTTGACCCTGGAAGGTGCCACTCCCACTGTCCTTTCCTAATA
AAATGAGGAAATTGCATCGCATTGTCTGAGTAGGTGTCATTCTATTCTGGGGGGTGGGGTGGGGCAGGAC
AGCAAGGGGGAGGATTGGGAAGACAATAGCAGGCATGCTGGGGATGCGGTGGGCTCTATGGCTTCTGAGG
CGGAAAGAACCAGCTGGGGCTCTAGGGGGTATCCCC
[124 nt withheld, positions 6337-6460]
C
[91 nt withheld, positions 6462-6552]
A
[49 nt withheld, positions 6554-6602]
CCTTTGACGTTGGAGTCCACGTTCTTT
[37 nt withheld, positions 6630-6666]
ACCCTATCTCGGTCTATTCTTTTGATTTATAAGGGATTTTGCCGATTTCGGCCTATTGGTTAAAAAATGA
GCTGATTTAACAAAAATTTAACGCGAATTAATTCTGTGGAATGTGTGTCAGTTAGGGTGTGGAAAGTCCC
CAGGCTCCCCAGCAGGCAGAAGTATGCAAAGCATGCATCTCAATTAGTCAGCAACCAGGTGTGGAAAGTC
CCCAGGCTCCCCAGCAGGCAGAAGTATGCAAAGCATGCATCTCAATTAGTCAGCAACCATAGTCCCGCCC
CTAACTCCGCCCATCCCGCCCCTAACTCCGCCCAGTTCCGCCCATTCTCCGCCCCATGGCTGACTAATTT
TTTTTATTTATGCAGAGGCCGAGGCCGCCTCTGCCTCTGAGCTATTCCAGAAGTAGTGAGGAGGCTTTTT
TGGAGGCCTAGGCTTTTGCAAAAAGCTCCCGGGAGCTTGTATATCCATTTTCGGATCTGATCAAGAGACA
GGATGAGGATCGTTTCGCATGATTGAACAAGATGGATTGCACGCAGGTTCTCCGGCCGCTTGGGTGGAGA
GGCTATTCGGCTATGACTGGGCACAACAGACAATCGGCTGCTCTGATGCCGCCGTGTTCCGGCTGTCAGC
GCAGGGGCGCCCGGTTCTTTTTGTCAAGACCGACCTGTCCGGTGCCCTGAATGAACTGCAGGACGAGGCA
GCGCGGCTATCGTGGCTGGCCACGACGGGCGTTCCTTGCGCAGCTGTGCTCGACGTTGTCACTGAAGCGG
GAAGGGACTGGCTGCTATTGGGCGAAGTGCCGGGGCAGGATCTCCTGTCATCTCACCTTGCTCCTGCCGA
GAAAGTATCCATCATGGCTGATGCAATGCGGCGGCTGCATACGCTTGATCCGGCTACCTGCCCATTCGAC
CACCAAGCGAAACATCGCATCGAGCGAGCACGTACTCGGATGGAAGCCGGTCTTGTCGATCAGGATGATC
TGGACGAAGAGCATCAGGGGCTCGCGCCAGCCGAACTGTTCGCCAGGCTCAAGGCGCGCATGCCCGACGG
CGAGGATCTCGTCGTGACCCATGGCGATGCCTGCTTGCCGAATATCATGGTGGAAAATGGCCGCTTTTCT
GGATTCATCGACTGTGGCCGGCTGGGTGTGGCGGACCGCTATCAGGACATAGCGTTGGCTACCCGTGATA
TTGCTGAAGAGCTTGGCGGCGAATGGGCTGACCGCTTCCTCGTGCTTTACGGTATCGCCGCTCCCGATTC
GCAGCGCATCGCCTTCTATCGCCTTCTTGACGAGTTCTTCTGAGCGGGACTCTGGGGTTCGAAATGACCG
ACCAAGCGACGCCCAACCTGCCATCACGAGATTTCGATTCCACCGCCGCCTTCTATGAAAGGTTGGGCTT
CGGAATCGTTTTCCGGGACGCCGGCTGGATGATCCTCCAGCGCGGGGATCTCATGCTGGAGTTCTTCGCC
CACCCCAACTTGTTTATTGCAGCTTATAATGGTTACAAATAAAGCAATAGCATCACAAATTTCACAAATA
AAGCATTTTTTTCACTGCATTCTAGTTGTGGTTTGTCCAAACTCATCAATGTATCTTATCATGTCTGTAT
ACCGTCGACCTCTAGCTAGAGCTTGGCGTAATCATGGTCATAGCTGTTTCCTGTGTGAAATTGTTATCCG
CTCACAATTCCACACAACATACGAGCCGGAAGCATAAAGTGTAAAGCCTGGGGTGCCTAATGAGTGAGCT
AACTCACATTAATTGCGTTGCGCTCACTGCCCGCTTTCCAGTCGGGAAACCTGTCGTGCCAGCTGCATTA
ATGAATCGGCCAACGCGCGGGGAGAGGCGGTTTGCGTATTGGGCGCTCTTCCGCTTCCTCGCTCACTGAC
TCGCTGCGCTCGGTCGTTCGGCTGCGGCGAGCGGTATCAGCTCACTCAAAGGCGGTAATACGGTTATCCA
CAGAATCAGGGGATAACGCAGGAAAGAACATGTGAGCAAAAGGCCAGCAAAAGGCCAGGAACCGTAAAAA
GGCCGCGTTGCTGGCGTTTTTCCATAGGCTCCGCCCCCCTGACGAGCATCACAAAAATCGACGCTCAAGT
CAGAGGTGGCGAAACCCGACAGGACTATAAAGATACCAGGCGTTTCCCCCTGGAAGCTCCCTCGTGCGCT
CTCCTGTTCCGACCCTGCCGCTTACCGGATACCTGTCCGCCTTTCTCCCTTCGGGAAGCGTGGCGCTTTC
TCATAGCTCACGCTGTAGGTATCTCAGTTCGGTGTAGGTCGTTCGCTCCAAGCTGGGCTGTGTGCACGAA
CCCCCCGTTCAGCCCGACCGCTGCGCCTTATCCGGTAACTATCGTCTTGAGTCCAACCCGGTAAGACACG
ACTTATCGCCACTGGCAGCAGCCACTGGTAACAGGATTAGCAGAGCGAGGTATGTAGGCGGTGCTACAGA
GTTCTTGAAGTGGTGGCCTAACTACGGCTACACTAGAAGAACAGTATTTGGTATCTGCGCTCTGCTGAAG
CCAGTTACCTTCGGAAAAAGAGTTGGTAGCTCTTGATCCGGCAAACAAACCACCGCTGGTAGCGGTGGTT
TTTTTGTTTGCAAGCAGCAGATTACGCGCAGAAAAAAAGGATCTCAAGAAGATCCTTTGATCTTTTCTAC
GGGGTCTGACGCTCAGTGGAACGAAAACTCACGTTAAGGGATTTTGGTCATGAGATTATCAAAAAGGATC
TTCACCTAGATCCTTTTAAATTAAAAATGAAGTTTTAAATCAATCTAAAGTATATATGAGTAAACTTGGT
CTGACAGTTACCAATGCTTAATCAGTGAGGCACCTATCTCAGCGATCTGTCTATTTCGTTCATCCATAGT
TGCCTGACTCCCCGTCGTGTAGATAACTACGATACGGGAGGGCTTACCATCTGGCCCCAGTGCTGCAATG
ATACCGCGAGACCCACGCTCACCGGCTCCAGATTTATCAGCAATAAACCAGCCAGCCGGAAGGGCCGAGC
GCAGAAGTGGTCCTGCAACTTTATCCGCCTCCATCCAGTCTATTAATTGTTGCCGGGAAGCTAGAGTAAG
TAGTTCGCCAGTTAATAGTTTGCGCAACGTTGTTGCCATTGCTACAGGCATCGTGGTGTCACGCTCGTCG
TTTGGTATGGCTTCATTCAGCTCCGGTTCCCAACGATCAAGGCGAGTTACATGATCCCCCATGTTGTGCA
AAAAAGCGGTTAGCTCCTTCGGTCCTCCGATCGTTGTCAGAAGTAAGTTGGCCGCAGTGTTATCACTCAT
GGTTATGGCAGCACTGCATAATTCTCTTACTGTCATGCCATCCGTAAGATGCTTTTCTGTGACTGGTGAG
TACTCAACCAAGTCATTCTGAGAATAGTGTATGCGGCGACCGAGTTGCTCTTGCCCGGCGTCAATACGGG
ATAATACCGCGCCACATAGCAGAACTTTAAAAGTGCTCATCATTGGAAAACGTTCTTCGGGGCGAAAACT
CTCAAGGATCTTACCGCTGTTGAGATCCAGTTCGATGTAACCCACTCGTGCACCCAACTGATCTTCAGCA
TCTTTTACTTTCACCAGCGTTTCTGGGTGAGCAAAAACAGGAAGGCAAAATGCCGCAAAAAAGGGAATAA
GGGCGACACGGAAATGTTGAATACTCATACTCTTCCTTTTTCAATATTATTGAAGCATTTATCAGGGTTA
TTGTCTCATGAGCGGATACATATTTGAATGTATTTAGAAAAATAAACAAATAGGGGTTCCGCGCACATTT
CCCCGAAAAGTGCCACCTGACGTCGACGGATCGGGAGATCTCCCGATCCCCTATGGTGCACTCTCAGTAC
AATCTGCTCTGATGCCGCATAGTTAAGCCAGTATCTGCTCCCTGCTTGTGTGTTGGAGGTCGCTGAGTAG
TGCGCGAGCAAAATTTAAGCTACAACAAGGCAAGGCTTGACCGACAATTGCATGAAGAATCTGCTTAGGG
TTAGGCGTTTTGCGCTGCTTCGCGATGTACGGGCCAGATATA
